>Addgene plasmid #76640 | CDK14 gRNA (BRDN0001148240) | addgene full sequence | sequence record 186218 | Addgene Assembled Sequence
CCCGGGTGCAAAGATGGATAAAGTTTTAAACAGAGAGGAATCTTTGCAGCTAATGGACCTTCTAGGTCTT
GAAAGGAGTGGGAATTGGCTCCGGTGCCCGTCAGTGGGCAGAGCGCACATCGCCCACAGTCCCCGAGAAG
TTGGGGGGAGGGGTCGGCAATTGATCCGGTGCCTAGAGAAGGTGGCGCGGGGTAAACTGGGAAAGTGATG
TCGTGTACTGGCTCCGCCTTTTTCCCGAGGGTGGGGGAGAACCGTATATAAGTGCAGTAGTCGCCGTGAA
CGTTCTTTTTCGCAACGGGTTTGCCGCCAGAACACAGGTAAGTGCCGTGTGTGGTTCCCGCGGGCCTGGC
CTCTTTACGGGTTATGGCCCTTGCGTGCCTTGAATTACTTCCACCTGGCTGCAGTACGTGATTCTTGATC
CCGAGCTTCGGGTTGGAAGTGGGTGGGAGAGTTCGAGGCCTTGCGCTTAAGGAGCCCCTTCGCCTCGTGC
TTGAGTTGAGGCCTGGCCTGGGCGCTGGGGCCGCCGCGTGCGAATCTGGTGGCACCTTCGCGCCTGTCTC
GCTGCTTTCGATAAGTCTCTAGCCATTTAAAATTTTTGATGACCTGCTGCGACGCTTTTTTTCTGGCAAG
ATAGTCTTGTAAATGCGGGCCAAGATCTGCACACTGGTATTTCGGTTTTTGGGGCCGCGGGCGGCGACGG
GGCCCGTGCGTCCCAGCGCACATGTTCGGCGAGGCGGGGCCTGCGAGCGCGGCCACCGAGAATCGGACGG
GGGTAGTCTCAAGCTGGCCGGCCTGCTCTGGTGCCTGGCCTCGCGCCGCCGTGTATCGCCCCGCCCTGGG
CGGCAAGGCTGGCCCGGTCGGCACCAGTTGCGTGAGCGGAAAGATGGCCGCTTCCCGGCCCTGCTGCAGG
GAGCTCAAAATGGAGGACGCGGCGCTCGGGAGAGCGGGCGGGTGAGTCACCCACACAAAGGAAAAGGGCC
TTTCCGTCCTCAGCCGTCGCTTCATGTGACTCCACGGAGTACCGGGCGCCGTCCAGGCACCTCGATTAGT
TCTCGAGCTTTTGGAGTACGTCGTCTTTAGGTTGGGGGGAGGGGTTTTATGCGATGGAGTTTCCCCACAC
TGAGTGGGTGGAGACTGAAGTTAGGCCAGCTTGGCACTTGATGTAATTCTCCTTGGAATTTGCCCTTTTT
GAGTTTGGATCTTGGTTCATTCTCAAGCCTCAGACAGTGGTTCAAAGTTTTTTTCTTCCATTTCAGGTGT
CGTGACGTACGGCCACCATGACCGAGTACAAGCCCACGGTGCGCCTCGCCACCCGCGACGACGTCCCCAG
GGCCGTACGCACCCTCGCCGCCGCGTTCGCCGACTACCCCGCCACGCGCCACACCGTCGATCCGGACCGC
CACATCGAGCGGGTCACCGAGCTGCAAGAACTCTTCCTCACGCGCGTCGGGCTCGACATCGGCAAGGTGT
GGGTCGCGGACGACGGCGCCGCCGTGGCGGTCTGGACCACGCCGGAGAGCGTCGAAGCGGGGGCGGTGTT
CGCCGAGATCGGCCCGCGCATGGCCGAGTTGAGCGGTTCCCGGCTGGCCGCGCAGCAACAGATGGAAGGC
CTCCTGGCGCCGCACCGGCCCAAGGAGCCCGCGTGGTTCCTGGCCACCGTCGGAGTCTCGCCCGACCACC
AGGGCAAGGGTCTGGGCAGCGCCGTCGTGCTCCCCGGAGTGGAGGCGGCCGAGCGCGCCGGGGTGCCCGC
CTTCCTGGAGACCTCCGCGCCCCGCAACCTCCCCTTCTACGAGCGGCTCGGCTTCACCGTCACCGCCGAC
GTCGAGGTGCCCGAAGGACCGCGCACCTGGTGCATGACCCGCAAGCCCGGTGCCTGAACGCGTTAAGTCG
ACAATCAACCTCTGGATTACAAAATTTGTGAAAGATTGACTGGTATTCTTAACTATGTTGCTCCTTTTAC
GCTATGTGGATACGCTGCTTTAATGCCTTTGTATCATGCTATTGCTTCCCGTATGGCTTTCATTTTCTCC
TCCTTGTATAAATCCTGGTTGCTGTCTCTTTATGAGGAGTTGTGGCCCGTTGTCAGGCAACGTGGCGTGG
TGTGCACTGTGTTTGCTGACGCAACCCCCACTGGTTGGGGCATTGCCACCACCTGTCAGCTCCTTTCCGG
GACTTTCGCTTTCCCCCTCCCTATTGCCACGGCGGAACTCATCGCCGCCTGCCTTGCCCGCTGCTGGACA
GGGGCTCGGCTGTTGGGCACTGACAATTCCGTGGTGTTGTCGGGGAAATCATCGTCCTTTCCTTGGCTGC
TCGCCTGTGTTGCCACCTGGATTCTGCGCGGGACGTCCTTCTGCTACGTCCCTTCGGCCCTCAATCCAGC
GGACCTTCCTTCCCGCGGCCTGCTGCCGGCTCTGCGGCCTCTTCCGCGTCTTCGCCTTCGCCCTCAGACG
AGTCGGATCTCCCTTTGGGCCGCCTCCCCGCGTCGACTTTAAGACCAATGACTTACAAGGCAGCTGTAGA
TCTTAGCCACTTTTTAAAAGAAAAGGGGGGACTGGAAGGGCTAATTCACTCCCAACGAAGACAAGATCTG
CTTTTTGCTTGTACTGGGTCTCTCTGGTTAGACCAGATCTGAGCCTGGGAGCTCTCTGGCTAACTAGGGA
ACCCACTGCTTAAGCCTCAATAAAGCTTGCCTTGAGTGCTTCAAGTAGTGTGTGCCCGTCTGTTGTGTGA
CTCTGGTAACTAGAGATCCCTCAGACCCTTTTAGTCAGTGTGGAAAATCTCTAGCAGTACGTATAGTAGT
TCATGTCATCTTATTATTCAGTATTTATAACTTGCAAAGAAATGAATATCAGAGAGTGAGAGGAACTTGT
TTATTGCAGCTTATAATGGTTACAAATAAAGCAATAGCATCACAAATTTCACAAATAAAGCATTTTTTTC
ACTGCATTCTAGTTGTGGTTTGTCCAAACTCATCAATGTATCTTATCATGTCTGGCTCTAGCTATCCCGC
CCCTAACTCCGCCCATCCCGCCCCTAACTCCGCCCAGTTCCGCCCATTCTCCGCCCCATGGCTGACTAAT
TTTTTTTATTTATGCAGAGGCCGAGGCCGCCTCGGCCTCTGAGCTATTCCAGAAGTAGTGAGGAGGCTTT
TTTGGAGGCCTAGGGACGTACCCAATTCGCCCTATAGTGAGTCGTATTACGCGCGCTCACTGGCCGTCGT
TTTACAACGTCGTGACTGGGAAAACCCTGGCGTTACCCAACTTAATCGCCTTGCAGCACATCCCCCTTTC
GCCAGCTGGCGTAATAGCGAAGAGGCCCGCACCGATCGCCCTTCCCAACAGTTGCGCAGCCTGAATGGCG
AATGGG
[124 nt withheld, positions 3367-3490]
C
[91 nt withheld, positions 3492-3582]
A
[49 nt withheld, positions 3584-3632]
CCTTTGACGTTGGAGTCCACGTTCTTT
[37 nt withheld, positions 3660-3696]
ACCCTATCTCGGTCTATTCTTTTGATTTATAAGGGATTTTGCCGATTTCGGCCTATTGGTTAAAAAATGA
GCTGATTTAACAAAAATTTAACGCGAATTTTAACAAAATATTAACGCTTACAATTTAGGTGGCACTTTTC
GGGGAAATGTGCGCGGAACCCCTATTTGTTTATTTTTCTAAATACATTCAAATATGTATCCGCTCATGAG
ACAATAACCCTGATAAATGCTTCAATAATATTGAAAAAGGAAGAGTATGAGTATTCAACATTTCCGTGTC
GCCCTTATTCCCTTTTTTGCGGCATTTTGCCTTCCTGTTTTTGCTCACCCAGAAACGCTGGTGAAAGTAA
AAGATGCTGAAGATCAGTTGGGTGCACGAGTGGGTTACATCGAACTGGATCTCAACAGCGGTAAGATCCT
TGAGAGTTTTCGCCCCGAAGAACGTTTTCCAATGATGAGCACTTTTAAAGTTCTGCTATGTGGCGCGGTA
TTATCCCGTATTGACGCCGGGCAAGAGCAACTCGGTCGCCGCATACACTATTCTCAGAATGACTTGGTTG
AGTACTCACCAGTCACAGAAAAGCATCTTACGGATGGCATGACAGTAAGAGAATTATGCAGTGCTGCCAT
AACCATGAGTGATAACACTGCGGCCAACTTACTTCTGACAACGATCGGAGGACCGAAGGAGCTAACCGCT
TTTTTGCACAACATGGGGGATCATGTAACTCGCCTTGATCGTTGGGAACCGGAGCTGAATGAAGCCATAC
CAAACGACGAGCGTGACACCACGATGCCTGTAGCAATGGCAACAACGTTGCGCAAACTATTAACTGGCGA
ACTACTTACTCTAGCTTCCCGGCAACAATTAATAGACTGGATGGAGGCGGATAAAGTTGCAGGACCACTT
CTGCGCTCGGCCCTTCCGGCTGGCTGGTTTATTGCTGATAAATCTGGAGCCGGTGAGCGTGGGTCTCGCG
GTATCATTGCAGCACTGGGGCCAGATGGTAAGCCCTCCCGTATCGTAGTTATCTACACGACGGGGAGTCA
GGCAACTATGGATGAACGAAATAGACAGATCGCTGAGATAGGTGCCTCACTGATTAAGCATTGGTAACTG
TCAGACCAAGTTTACTCATATATACTTTAGATTGATTTAAAACTTCATTTTTAATTTAAAAGGATCTAGG
TGAAGATCCTTTTTGATAATCTCATGACCAAAATCCCTTAACGTGAGTTTTCGTTCCACTGAGCGTCAGA
CCCCGTAGAAAAGATCAAAGGATCTTCTTGAGATCCTTTTTTTCTGCGCGTAATCTGCTGCTTGCAAACA
AAAAAACCACCGCTACCAGCGGTGGTTTGTTTGCCGGATCAAGAGCTACCAACTCTTTTTCCGAAGGTAA
CTGGCTTCAGCAGAGCGCAGATACCAAATACTGTTCTTCTAGTGTAGCCGTAGTTAGGCCACCACTTCAA
GAACTCTGTAGCACCGCCTACATACCTCGCTCTGCTAATCCTGTTACCAGTGGCTGCTGCCAGTGGCGAT
AAGTCGTGTCTTACCGGGTTGGACTCAAGACGATAGTTACCGGATAAGGCGCAGCGGTCGGGCTGAACGG
GGGGTTCGTGCACACAGCCCAGCTTGGAGCGAACGACCTACACCGAACTGAGATACCTACAGCGTGAGCT
ATGAGAAAGCGCCACGCTTCCCGAAGGGAGAAAGGCGGACAGGTATCCGGTAAGCGGCAGGGTCGGAACA
GGAGAGCGCACGAGGGAGCTTCCAGGGGGAAACGCCTGGTATCTTTATAGTCCTGTCGGGTTTCGCCACC
TCTGACTTGAGCGTCGATTTTTGTGATGCTCGTCAGGGGGGCGGAGCCTATGGAAAAACGCCAGCAACGC
GGCCTTTTTACGGTTCCTGGCCTTTTGCTGGCCTTTTGCTCACATGTTCTTTCCTGCGTTATCCCCTGAT
TCTGTGGATAACCGTATTACCGCCTTTGAGTGAGCTGATACCGCTCGCCGCAGCCGAACGACCGAGCGCA
GCGAGTCAGTGAGCGAGGAAGCGGAAGAGCGCCCAATACGCAAACCGCCTCTCCCCGCGCGTTGGCCGAT
TCATTAATGCAGCTGGCACGACAGGTTTCCCGACTGGAAAGCGGGCAGTGAGCGCAACGCAATTAATGTG
AGTTAGCTCACTCATTAGGCACCCCAGGCTTTACACTTTATGCTTCCGGCTCGTATGTTGTGTGGAATTG
TGAGCGGATAACAATTTCACACAGGAAACAGCTATGACCATGATTACGCCAAGCGCGCAATTAACCCTCA
CTAAAGGGAACAAAAGCTGGAGCTGCAAGCTTAATGTAGTCTTATGCAATACTCTTGTAGTCTTGCAACA
TGGTAACGATGAGTTAGCAACATGCCTTACAAGGAGAGAAAAAGCACCGTGCATGCCGATTGGTGGAAGT
AAGGTGGTACGATCGTGCCTTATTAGGAAGGCAACAGACGGGTCTGACATGGATTGGACGAACCACTGAA
TTGCCGCATTGCAGAGATATTGTATTTAAGTGCCTAGCTCGATACATAAACGGGTCTCTCTGGTTAGACC
AGATCTGAGCCTGGGAGCTCTCTGGCTAACTAGGGAACCCACTGCTTAAGCCTCAATAAAGCTTGCCTTG
AGTGCTTCAAGTAGTGTGTGCCCGTCTGTTGTGTGACTCTGGTAACTAGAGATCCCTCAGACCCTTTTAG
TCAGTGTGGAAAATCTCTAGCAGTGGCGCCCGAACAGGGACTTGAAAGCGAAAGGGAAACCAGAGGAGCT
CTCTCGACGCAGGACTCGGCTTGCTGAAGCGCGCACGGCAAGAGGCGAGGGGCGGCGACTGGTGAGTACG
CCAAAAATTTTGACTAGCGGAGGCTAGAAGGAGAGAGATGGGTGCGAGAGCGTCAGTATTAAGCGGGGGA
GAATTAGATCGCGATGGGAAAAAATTCGGTTAAGGCCAGGGGGAAAGAAAAAATATAAATTAAAACATAT
AGTATGGGCAAGCAGGGAGCTAGAACGATTCGCAGTTAATCCTGGCCTGTTAGAAACATCAGAAGGCTGT
AGACAAATACTGGGACAGCTACAACCATCCCTTCAGACAGGATCAGAAGAACTTAGATCATTATATAATA
CAGTAGCAACCCTCTATTGTGTGCATCAAAGGATAGAGATAAAAGACACCAAGGAAGCTTTAGACAAGAT
AGAGGAAGAGCAAAACAAAAGTAAGACCACCGCACAGCAAGCGGCCGCTGATCTTCAGACCTGGAGGAGG
AGATATGAGGGACAATTGGAGAAGTGAATTATATAAATATAAAGTAGTAAAAATTGAACCATTAGGAGTA
GCACCCACCAAGGCAAAGAGAAGAGTGGTGCAGAGAGAAAAAAGAGCAGTGGGAATAGGAGCTTTGTTCC
TTGGGTTCTTGGGAGCAGCAGGAAGCACTATGGGCGCAGCGTCAATGACGCTGACGGTACAGGCCAGACA
ATTATTGTCTGGTATAGTGCAGCAGCAGAACAATTTGCTGAGGGCTATTGAGGCGCAACAGCATCTGTTG
CAACTCACAGTCTGGGGCATCAAGCAGCTCCAGGCAAGAATCCTGGCTGTGGAAAGATACCTAAAGGATC
AACAGCTCCTGGGGATTTGGGGTTGCTCTGGAAAACTCATTTGCACCACTGCTGTGCCTTGGAATGCTAG
TTGGAGTAATAAATCTCTGGAACAGATTTGGAATCACACGACCTGGATGGAGTGGGACAGAGAAATTAAC
AATTACACAAGCTTAATACACTCCTTAATTGAAGAATCGCAAAACCAGCAAGAAAAGAATGAACAAGAAT
TATTGGAATTAGATAAATGGGCAAGTTTGTGGAATTGGTTTAACATAACAAATTGGCTGTGGTATATAAA
ATTATTCATAATGATAGTAGGAGGCTTGGTAGGTTTAAGAATAGTTTTTGCTGTACTTTCTATAGTGAAT
AGAGTTAGGCAGGGATATTCACCATTATCGTTTCAGACCCACCTCCCAACCCCGAGGGGACCCAGAGAGG
GCCTATTTCCCATGATTCCTTCATATTTGCATATACGATACAAGGCTGTTAGAGAGATAATTAGAATTAA
TTTGACTGTAAACACAAAGATATTAGTACAAAATACGTGACGTAGAAAGTAATAATTTCTTGGGTAGTTT
GCAGTTTTAAAATTATGTTTTAAAATGGACTATCATATGCTTACCGTAACTTGAAAGTATTTCGATTTCT
TGGCTTTATATATCTTGTGGAAAGGACGAAACACCGACCTTCTGATCAGTGACACGGTTTTAGAGCTAGA
AATAGCAAGTTAAAATAAGGCTAGTCCGTTATCAACTTGAAAAAGTGGCACCGAGTCGGTGCTTTTTTAA
GCTTGGCGTAACTAGATCTTGAGACAAATGGCAGTATTCATCCACAATTTTAAAAGAAAAGGGGGGATTG
GGGGGTACAGTGCAGGGGAAAGAATAGTAGACATAATAGCAACAGACATACAAACTAAAGAATTACAAAA
ACAAATTACAAAAATTCAAAATTTTCGGGTTTATTACAGGGACAGCAGAGATCCACTTTGGCGCCGGCTC
GAGGGGG
Features (pLannotate 1.2.2; 29 found; start..end, strand, type, name):
     14..80      +  CDS            small t antigen (fragment): SV40 (simian virus 40) small t antigen
    106..317     +  promoter       EF-1α core promoter: core promoter for human elongation factor EF-1α
    318..1256    +  intron         EF-1α intron A: intron upstream of the start codon of human EF-1α
   1278..1877    +  CDS            PuroR (fragment): puromycin N-acetyltransferase; pac from Streptomyces; confers resistance to puromycin
   1893..2481    +  misc_feature   WPRE: woodchuck hepatitis virus posttranscriptional regulatory element
   2532..2551    +  misc_feature   cPPT/CTS (fragment): central polypurine tract and central termination sequence of HIV-1
   2553..2786    +  LTR            3' LTR (ΔU3): self-inactivating 3' long terminal repeat (LTR) from HIV-1
   2864..2985    +  polyA_signal   SV40 poly(A) signal: SV40 polyadenylation signal
   3025..3160    +  rep_origin     SV40 ori: SV40 origin of replication
   3181..3199    -  promoter       T7 promoter: promoter for bacteriophage T7 RNA polymerase
   3207..3362    +  CDS            lacZα (fragment): LacZα fragment of β-galactosidase; lacZ fragment
   3367..3795    +  rep_origin     f1 ori (sequence partly withheld): f1 bacteriophage origin of replication; arrow indicates direction of (+) strand synthesis
   3848..3952    +  promoter       AmpR promoter: bla
   3953..4813    +  CDS            AmpR: β-lactamase; bla; confers resistance to ampicillin, carbenicillin, and related antibiotics
   4984..5572    +  rep_origin     ori: high-copy-number ColE1/pMB1/pBR322/pUC origin of replication
   5755..5847    +  CDS            lacI (fragment): lac repressor; lacI; The lac repressor binds to the lac operator to inhibit transcription in E. coli. This inhibition can be relieved by adding lactose or isopropyl-β-D-thiogalactopyranoside (IPTG).
   5860..5881    +  protein_bind   CAP binding site: CAP binding activates transcription in the presence of cAMP. E. coli catabolite activator protein
   5896..5926    +  promoter       lac promoter: promoter for the E. coli lac operon
   5934..5950    +  protein_bind   lac operator: The lac repressor binds to the lac operator to inhibit transcription in E. coli. This inhibition can be relieved by adding lactose or isopropyl-β-D-thiogalactopyranoside (IPTG). lac repressor encoded by lacI
   5995..6013    +  promoter       T3 promoter: promoter for bacteriophage T3 RNA polymerase
   6041..6267    +  promoter       RSV promoter: Rous sarcoma virus enhancer/promoter
   6268..6448    +  LTR            5' LTR (truncated): truncated 5' long terminal repeat (LTR) from HIV-1
   6495..6620    +  misc_feature   HIV-1 Ψ: packaging signal of human immunodeficiency virus type 1
   6604..6967    +  CDS            HIV-1 gag (fragment): gag protein from human immunodeficiency virus 1; gag
   7113..7346    +  misc_feature   RRE: The Rev response element (RRE) of HIV-1 allows for Rev-dependent mRNA export from the nucleus to the cytoplasm.
   7723..7749    +  CDS            Rev (fragment): human immunodeficiency virus 1 (HIV-1) Rev protein; rev; enhances nuclear export of unspliced and incompletely spliced viral mRNAs
   7753..7993    +  promoter       U6 promoter: RNA polymerase III promoter for human U6 snRNA
   8023..8098    +  misc_RNA       gRNA scaffold: guide RNA scaffold for the Streptococcus pyogenes CRISPR/Cas9 system
   8154..8271    +  misc_feature   cPPT/CTS: central polypurine tract and central termination sequence of HIV-1
