[The description below was written by a language model from this plasmid's Addgene catalogue record and pLannotate feature annotations shown in this document.]
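Description:
CDK14 gRNA (BRDN0001148240) is a third-generation lentiviral guide RNA plasmid built on the lentiGuide-Puro backbone and designed to direct Streptococcus pyogenes Cas9 to the human CDK14 gene (also known as PFTAIRE1 or PFTK1). The assembled sequence is 8,323 nt. In bacteria it is maintained as a high-copy plasmid through a ColE1/pUC-type origin and selected with ampicillin via the β-lactamase gene. An f1 origin, an SV40 origin and leftover lac and T7/T3 promoter elements from the cloning backbone are also annotated.

The transfer cassette is driven by an RSV promoter fused to a truncated HIV-1 5' LTR, which makes genomic RNA production Tat-independent. It is followed by the Ψ packaging signal with a partial gag sequence, and by the Rev response element for Rev-dependent nuclear export. A human U6 RNA polymerase III promoter then expresses the CDK14-specific spacer joined to the S. pyogenes gRNA scaffold. A central polypurine tract/termination sequence lies downstream of this guide cassette. A separate unit uses the EF-1α core promoter with its intron A to express puromycin N-acetyltransferase, allowing selection of transduced mammalian cells. WPRE follows to enhance transcript expression, and the self-inactivating ΔU3 3' LTR closes the cassette, with an SV40 polyadenylation signal beyond it.

The plasmid carries no Cas9, so it must be paired with a separate Cas9 vector or used in cells that already express Cas9. The guide was designed against several CDK14 transcript variants and belongs to a human kinome gRNA collection, making it suitable for CDK14 knockout studies in human cells.
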