Addgene plasmid #76640: CDK14 gRNA (BRDN0001148240)
Purpose: 3rd generation lentiviral gRNA plasmid targeting human CDK14
Depositing lab: John Doench & David Root. Depositing organization: Broad Institute. Publication: Optimized sgRNA design to maximize activity and minimize off-target effects of CRISPR-Cas9. Doench JG, Fusi N, Sullender M, Hegde M, Vaimberg EW, Donovan KF, Smith I, Tothova Z, Wilen C, Orchard R, Virgin HW, Listgarten J, Root DE. Nat Biotechnol. 2016 Jan 18. doi: 10.1038/nbt.3437. PubMed 26780180.
Backbone
  Vector backbone: lentiGuide-Puro
  Backbone manufacturer: Zhang Lab (Addgene plasmid # 52963)
  Vector type: Mammalian Expression, Lentiviral, CRISPR
  Selectable markers: Puromycin
Growth in bacteria
  Bacterial resistance: Ampicillin, 100 μg/mL
  Growth temperature: 37°C
  Growth strain: DH5alpha
  Copy number: High Copy
Gene/Insert
  Gene/Insert name: CDK14 (alt names: CDK14; NM_001287135.1)
  gRNA/shRNA sequence: ACCTTCTGATCAGTGACACG
  Species: H. sapiens (human)
  Entrez Gene: CDK14 (a.k.a. PFTAIRE1, PFTK1)
  Promoter: hU6
  Cloning method: Unknown
  Sequencing primers: 5′ U6-F; 3′ pS2-R
Terms and licenses: Academic/Nonprofit Terms; Industry Terms: Not Available to Industry
Depositor comments: The gRNA was designed to target the following Genbank reference sequence(s): NM_001287135.1,NM_001287136.1,NM_001287137.1,NM_012395.3. Note that this plasmid does NOT contain Cas9. It should be used in conjunction with lentiCas9-Blast (Addgene #52962) or otherwise with cell lines already expressing Cas9. Browse the full kinome gRNA library at http://www.addgene.org/pooled-library/broadgpp-human-kinome/ or visit http://www.broadinstitute.org/rnai/public/ for detailed protocols and information.
How to cite: CDK14 gRNA (BRDN0001148240) was a gift from John Doench & David Root (Addgene plasmid # 76640 ; http://n2t.net/addgene:76640 ; RRID:Addgene_76640)
