>Addgene plasmid #76640 | CDK14 gRNA (BRDN0001148240) | depositor partial sequence | sequence record 144100 | Target Sequence
ACCTTCTGATCAGTGACACG
