>Addgene plasmid #76640 | CDK14 gRNA (BRDN0001148240) | addgene partial sequence | sequence record 186217 | hU6-F
AGTAATAATTTCTTGGGTAGTTTGCAGTTTTAAAATTATGTTTTAAAATGGACTATCATATGCTTACCGT
AACTTGAAAGTATTTCGATTTCTTGGCTTTATATATCTTGTGGAAAGGACGAAACACCGACCTTCTGATC
AGTGACACGGTTTTAGAGCTAGAAATAGCAAGTTAAAATAAGGCTAGTCCGTTATCAACTTGAAAAAGTG
GCACCGAGTCGGTGCTTTTTTAAGCTTGGCGTAACTAGATCTTGAGACAAATGGCAGTATTCATCCACAA
TTTTAAAAGAAAAGGGGGGATTGGGGGGTACAGTGCAGGGGAAAGAATAGTAGACATAATAGCAACAGAC
ATACAAACTAAAGAATTACAAAAACAAATTACAAAAATTCAAAATTTTCGGGTTTATTACAGGGACAGCA
GAGATCCACTTTGGCGCCGGCTCGAGGGGGCCCGGGTGCAAAGATGGATAAAGTTTTAAACAGAGAGGAA
TCTTTGCAGCTAATGGACCTTCTAGGTCTTGAAAGGAGTGGGAATTGGCTCCGGTGCCCGTCAGTGGGCA
GAGCGCACAT
